>Addgene plasmid #237625 | pRK5_msfGFP-HMGB1-Mut-deltaKS 3F | addgene full sequence | sequence record 471764 | Addgene NGS Result
TTCGAGCTCGCCCGACATTGATTATTGACTAGTTATTAATAGTAATCAATTACGGGGTCATTAGTTCATA
GCCCATATATGGAGTTCCGCGTTACATAACTTACGGTAAATGGCCCGCCTGGCTGACCGCCCAACGACCC
CCGCCCATTGACGTCAATAATGACGTATGTTCCCATAGTAACGCCAATAGGGACTTTCCATTGACGTCAA
TGGGTGGAGTATTTACGGTAAACTGCCCACTTGGCAGTACATCAAGTGTATCATATGCCAAGTACGCCCC
CTATTGACGTCAATGACGGTAAATGGCCCGCCTGGCATTATGCCCAGTACATGACCTTATGGGACTTTCC
TACTTGGCAGTACATCTACGTATTAGTCATCGCTATTACCATGGTGATGCGGTTTTGGCAGTACATCAAT
GGGCGTGGATAGCGGTTTGACTCACGGGGATTTCCAAGTCTCCACCCCATTGACGTCAATGGGAGTTTGT
TTTGGCACCAAAATCAACGGGACTTTCCAAAATGTCGTAACAACTCCGCCCCATTGACGCAAATGGGCGG
TAGGCGTGTACGGTGGGAGGTCTATATAAGCAGAGCTCGTTTAGTGAACCGTCAGATCGCCTGGAGACGC
CATCCACGCTGTTTTGACCTCCATAGAAGACACCGGGACCGATCCAGCCTCCGCGGCCGGGAACGGTGCA
TTGGAACGCGGATTCCCCGTGCCAAGAGTGACGTAAGTACCGCCTATAGAGTCTATAGGCCCACCCCCTT
GGCTTCGTTAGAACGCGGCTACAATTAATACATAACCTTATGTATCATACACATACGATTTAGGTGACAC
TATAGAATAACATCCACTTTGCCTTTCTCTCCACAGGTGTCCACTCCCAGGTCCAACTGCACCTCGGTTC
TATCGATTGAATTCGTACCGGTGCCACCATGGTGAGCAAGGGCGAGGAGCTGTTCACCGGGGTGGTGCCC
ATCCTGGTCGAGCTGGACGGCGACGTAAACGGCCACAAGTTCAGCGTGCGCGGCGAGGGCGAGGGCGATG
CCACCAACGGCAAGCTGACCCTGAAGTTCATCTGCACCACCGGCAAGCTGCCCGTGCCCTGGCCCACCCT
CGTGACCACCCTGACCTACGGCGTGCAGTGCTTCAGCCGCTACCCCGACCACATGAAGCAGCACGACTTC
TTCAAGTCCGCCATGCCCGAAGGCTACGTCCAGGAGCGCACCATCTCCTTCAAGGACGACGGCACCTACA
AGACCCGCGCCGAGGTGAAGTTCGAGGGCGACACCCTGGTGAACCGCATCGAGCTGAAGGGCATCGACTT
CAAGGAGGACGGCAACATCCTGGGGCACAAGCTGGAGTACAACTTCAACAGCCACAACGTCTATATCACG
GCCGACAAGCAGAAGAACGGCATCAAGGCGAACTTCAAGATCCGCCACAACGTCGAGGACGGCAGCGTGC
AGCTCGCCGACCACTACCAGCAGAACACCCCCATCGGCGACGGCCCCGTGCTGCTGCCCGACAACCACTA
CCTGAGCACCCAGTCCAAGCTGAGCAAAGACCCCAACGAGAAGCGCGATCACATGGTCCTGCTGGAGTTC
GTGACCGCCGCCGGGATCACTCTCGGCATGGACGAGCTGTACACGGCGATGGGCAAAGGAGATCCTAAGA
AGCCGAGAGGCAAAATGTCATCATATGCATTTTTTGTGCAAACTTGTCGGGAGGAGCATAAGAAGAAGCA
CCCAGATGCTTCAGTCAACTTCTCAGAGTTTTCTAAGAAGTGCTCAGAGAGGTGGAAGACCATGTCTGCT
AAAGAGAAAGGAAAATTTGAAGATATGGCAAAAGCGGACAAGGCCCGTTATGAAAGAGAAATGAAAACCT
ATATCCCTCCCAAAGGGGAGACAAAAAAGAAGTTCAAGGATCCCAATGCACCCAAGAGGCCTCCTTCGGC
CTTCTTCCTCTTCTGCTCTGAGTATCGCCCAAAAATCAAAGGAGAACATCCTGGCCTGTCCATTGGTGAT
GTTGCGAAGAAACTGGGAGAGATGTGGAATAACACTGCTGCAGATGACAAGCAGCCTTATGAAAAGAAGG
CTGCGAAGCTGAAGGAAAAATATGAAAAGGATATTGCTGCATATCGAGCTAAAGGAAAGCCTGATGCAGC
AAAAAAGGGAGTTGTCAAGGCTGAAAAAAGCAAGAAAAGGAAGAGGAGGAAGATGAGGAAGATGAAGAGG
ATGAGGAGGAGGAGGAAGATGAAGAAGATGAAGATGAAGAAGAAGTTCTTCTTCTAAAGTCGACCTGCAG
AAGCTTGGCCGCCATGGCCCAACTTGTTTATTGCAGCTTATAATGGTTACAAATAAAGCAATAGCATCAC
AAATTTCACAAATAAAGCATTTTTTTCACTGCATTCTAGTTGTGGTTTGTCCAAACTCATCAATGTATCT
TATCATGTCTGGATCGGGAATTAATTCGGCGCAGCACCATGGCCTGAAATAACCTCTGAAAGAGGAACTT
GGTTAGGTACCTTCTGAGGCGGAAAGAACCAGCTGTGGAATGTGTGTCAGTTAGGGTGTGGAAAGTCCCC
AGGCTCCCCAGCAGGCAGAAGTATGCAAAGCATGCATCTCAATTAGTCAGCAACCAGGTGTGGAAAGTCC
CCAGGCTCCCCAGCAGGCAGAAGTATGCAAAGCATGCATCTCAATTAGTCAGCAACCATAGTCCCGCCCC
TAACTCCGCCCATCCCGCCCCTAACTCCGCCCAGTTCCGCCCATTCTCCGCCCCATGGCTGACTAATTTT
TTTTATTTATGCAGAGGCCGAGGCCGCCTCGGCCTCTGAGCTATTCCAGAAGTAGTGAGGAGGCTTTTTT
GGAGGCCTAGGCTTTTGCAAAAAGCTGTTAACAGCTTGGCACTGGCCGTCGTTTTACAACGTCGTGACTG
GGAAAACCCTGGCGTTACCCAACTTAATCGCCTTGCAGCACATCCCCCTTTCGCCAGCTGGCGTAATAGC
GAAGAGGCCCGCACCGATCGCCCTTCCCAACAGTTGCGCAGCCTGAATGGCGAATGGCGCCTGATGCGGT
ATTTTCTCCTTACGCATCTGTGCGGTATTTCACACCGCATA
[142 nt withheld, positions 3122-3263]
C
[141 nt withheld, positions 3265-3405]
CCTTTGACGTTGGAGTCCACGTTCTTT
[37 nt withheld, positions 3433-3469]
ACCCTATCTCGGGCTATTCTTTTGATTTATAAGGGATTTTGCCGATTTCGGCCTATTGGTTAAAAAATGA
GCTGATTTAACAAAAATTTAACGCGAATTTTAACAAAATATTAACGTTTACAATTTTATGGTGCACTCTC
AGTACAATCTGCTCTGATGCCGCATAGTTAAGCCAGCCCCGACACCCGCCAACACCCGCTGACGCGCCCT
GACGGGCTTGTCTGCTCCCGGCATCCGCTTACAGACAAGCTGTGACCGTCTCCGGGAGCTGCATGTGTCA
GAGGTTTTCACCGTCATCACCGAAACGCGCGAGACGAAAGGGCCTCGTGATACGCCTATTTTTATAGGTT
AATGTCATGATAATAATGGTTTCTTAGACGTCAGGTGGCACTTTTCGGGGAAATGTGCGCGGAACCCCTA
TTTGTTTATTTTTCTAAATACATTCAAATATGTATCCGCTCATGAGACAATAACCCTGATAAATGCTTCA
ATAATATTGAAAAAGGAAGAGTATGAGTATTCAACATTTCCGTGTCGCCCTTATTCCCTTTTTTGCGGCA
TTTTGCCTTCCTGTTTTTGCTCACCCAGAAACGCTGGTGAAAGTAAAAGATGCTGAAGATCAGTTGGGTG
CACGAGTGGGTTACATCGAACTGGATCTCAACAGCGGTAAGATCCTTGAGAGTTTTCGCCCCGAAGAACG
TTTTCCAATGATGAGCACTTTTAAAGTTCTGCTATGTGGCGCGGTATTATCCCGTATTGACGCCGGGCAA
GAGCAACTCGGTCGCCGCATACACTATTCTCAGAATGACTTGGTTGAGTACTCACCAGTCACAGAAAAGC
ATCTTACGGATGGCATGACAGTAAGAGAATTATGCAGTGCTGCCATAACCATGAGTGATAACACTGCGGC
CAACTTACTTCTGACAACGATCGGAGGACCGAAGGAGCTAACCGCTTTTTTGCACAACATGGGGGATCAT
GTAACTCGCCTTGATCGTTGGGAACCGGAGCTGAATGAAGCCATACCAAACGACGAGCGTGACACCACGA
TGCCTGTAGCAATGGCAACAACGTTGCGCAAACTATTAACTGGCGAACTACTTACTCTAGCTTCCCGGCA
ACAATTAATAGACTGGATGGAGGCGGATAAAGTTGCAGGACCACTTCTGCGCTCGGCCCTTCCGGCTGGC
TGGTTTATTGCTGATAAATCTGGAGCCGGTGAGCGTGGGTCTCGCGGTATCATTGCAGCACTGGGGCCAG
ATGGTAAGCCCTCCCGTATCGTAGTTATCTACACGACGGGGAGTCAGGCAACTATGGATGAACGAAATAG
ACAGATCGCTGAGATAGGTGCCTCACTGATTAAGCATTGGTAACTGTCAGACCAAGTTTACTCATATATA
CTTTAGATTGATTTAAAACTTCATTTTTAATTTAAAAGGATCTAGGTGAAGATCCTTTTTGATAATCTCA
TGACCAAAATCCCTTAACGTGAGTTTTCGTTCCACTGAGCGTCAGACCCCGTAGAAAAGATCAAAGGATC
TTCTTGAGATCCTTTTTTTCTGCGCGTAATCTGCTGCTTGCAAACAAAAAAACCACCGCTACCAGCGGTG
GTTTGTTTGCCGGATCAAGAGCTACCAACTCTTTTTCCGAAGGTAACTGGCTTCAGCAGAGCGCAGATAC
CAAATACTGTTCTTCTAGTGTAGCCGTAGTTAGGCCACCACTTCAAGAACTCTGTAGCACCGCCTACATA
CCTCGCTCTGCTAATCCTGTTACCAGTGGCTGCTGCCAGTGGCGATAAGTCGTGTCTTACCGGGTTGGAC
TCAAGACGATAGTTACCGGATAAGGCGCAGCGGTCGGGCTGAACGGGGGGTTCGTGCACACAGCCCAGCT
TGGAGCGAACGACCTACACCGAACTGAGATACCTACAGCGTGAGCTATGAGAAAGCGCCACGCTTCCCGA
AGGGAGAAAGGCGGACAGGTATCCGGTAAGCGGCAGGGTCGGAACAGGAGAGCGCACGAGGGAGCTTCCA
GGGGGAAACGCCTGGTATCTTTATAGTCCTGTCGGGTTTCGCCACCTCTGACTTGAGCGTCGATTTTTGT
GATGCTCGTCAGGGGGGCGGAGCCTATGGAAAAACGCCAGCAACGCGGCCTTTTTACGGTTCCTGGCCTT
TTGCTGGCCTTTTGCTCACATGTTCTTTCCTGCGTTATCCCCTGATTCTGTGGATAACCGTATTACCGCC
TTTGAGTGAGCTGATACCGCTCGCCGCAGCCGAACGACCGAGCGCAGCGAGTCAGTGAGCGAGGAAGCGG
AAGAGCGCCCAATACGCAAACCGCCTCTCCCCGCGCGTTGGCCGATTCATTAATGCAGCTGGCACGACAG
GTTTCCCGACTGGAAAGCGGGCAGTGAGCGCAACGCAATTAATGTGAGTTAGCTCACTCATTAGGCACCC
CAGGCTTTACACTTTATGCTTCCGGCTCGTATGTTGTGTGGAATTGTGAGCGGATAACAATTTCACACAG
GAAACAGCTATGACATGATTACGAATTAA
Features (pLannotate 1.2.2; 21 found; start..end, strand, type, name):
     14..393     +  enhancer       CMV enhancer: human cytomegalovirus immediate early enhancer
    394..597     +  promoter       CMV promoter: human cytomegalovirus (CMV) immediate early promoter
    733..776     +  intron         CMV intron (fragment): modified intron A from human cytomegalovirus
    828..846     +  promoter       SP6 promoter: promoter for bacteriophage SP6 RNA polymerase
    850..887     +  CDS            IgH signal sequence (fragment): signal sequence from the mouse immunoglobulin heavy chain variable region
    939..1653    +  CDS            SiriusGFP (fragment): enhanced GFP (EGFP) derivative that exhibits robust folding and enhanced photostability (Zhong et al., 2019) mammalian codon-optimized
   1659..2201    +  CDS            HMGB1 (fragment): HMGB1_BOVIN - Also known as HMG1. Experimental evidence at protein level: Swiss-Prot protein existence level 1. In the extracellular compartment (following either active secretion or passive release)involved in regulation of the inflammatory response. Fully reduced HGMB1 (which subsequently gets oxidized after release) in association with CXCL12 mediates the recruitment of inflammatory cells during the initial phase of tissue injury; the CXCL12:HMGB1 complex triggers CXCR4 homodimerization (By similarity). Induces the migration of monocyte-derived immature dendritic cells and seems to regulate
   2331..2465    +  polyA_signal   SV40 poly(A) signal: SV40 polyadenylation signal
   2534..2891    +  promoter       SV40 promoter: SV40 enhancer and early promoter
   2910..3064    +  CDS            lacZα (fragment): LacZα fragment of β-galactosidase; lacZ fragment
   3070..3121    -  misc_feature   bom (fragment): basis of mobility region from pBR322
   3140..3520    +  rep_origin     M13 ori (sequence partly withheld): M13 bacteriophage origin of replication; arrow indicates direction of (+) strand synthesis
   3596..3645    -  misc_feature   bom (fragment): basis of mobility region from pBR322
   3747..3782    -  CDS            rop (fragment): Rop protein, which maintains plasmids at low copy number; rop
   3877..3981    +  promoter       AmpR promoter: bla
   3982..4842    +  CDS            AmpR: β-lactamase; bla; confers resistance to ampicillin, carbenicillin, and related antibiotics
   5013..5601    +  rep_origin     ori: high-copy-number ColE1/pMB1/pBR322/pUC origin of replication
   5784..5876    +  CDS            lacI (fragment): lac repressor; lacI; The lac repressor binds to the lac operator to inhibit transcription in E. coli. This inhibition can be relieved by adding lactose or isopropyl-β-D-thiogalactopyranoside (IPTG).
   5889..5910    +  protein_bind   CAP binding site: CAP binding activates transcription in the presence of cAMP. E. coli catabolite activator protein
   5925..5955    +  promoter       lac promoter: promoter for the E. coli lac operon
   5963..5979    +  protein_bind   lac operator: The lac repressor binds to the lac operator to inhibit transcription in E. coli. This inhibition can be relieved by adding lactose or isopropyl-β-D-thiogalactopyranoside (IPTG). lac repressor encoded by lacI
