[The description below was written by a language model from this plasmid's Addgene catalogue record and pLannotate feature annotations shown in this document.]
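Description:
pRK5_msfGFP-HMGB1-Mut-deltaKS 3F is a mammalian expression plasmid of about 6 kb, built on the pRK5 backbone by Gibson cloning, for overexpression of a GFP-tagged variant of human HMGB1. In bacteria it is maintained as a high-copy plasmid through a ColE1/pUC-type origin and selected with ampicillin via the β-lactamase gene and its own promoter. The backbone also carries an M13 phage origin for single-stranded DNA production. It contains assorted remnants of older cloning vectors too (lacZα, lacI, rop and bom fragments, and a lac promoter/operator), which have no evident role in the construct's use. No mammalian selection marker is annotated, so the plasmid appears suited to transient transfection.

The expression cassette is driven by the human cytomegalovirus immediate-early enhancer and promoter, followed by a fragment of CMV intron A and an SP6 promoter that could support in vitro transcription. The open reading frame places msfGFP at the N terminus; the annotation software matched this region to the related SiriusGFP. It is fused to the HMGB1 coding sequence, which the software matched by homology to the bovine protein, although the record gives the species as human. An SV40 polyadenylation signal terminates the transcript, and an SV40 enhancer/early promoter region lies downstream. A short fragment resembling an IgH signal sequence is annotated upstream of GFP, but its significance is not stated.

The record does not define the "Mut", "deltaKS" or "3F" designations. The associated publication concerns a micropeptide "killswitch" for probing condensate microenvironments, so this is presumably a mutant HMGB1 variant or control from that study, with the fluorescent tag allowing localisation to be imaged in live cells.
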