Addgene plasmid #237625: pRK5_msfGFP-HMGB1-Mut-deltaKS 3F
Purpose: For overexpression of msfGFP-HMGB1-Mut-deltaKS 3F
Depositing lab: Denes Hnisz. Depositing organization: Max Planck Institute for Molecular Genetics. Publication: Probing condensate microenvironments with a micropeptide killswitch. Zhang Y, Stoppelkamp I, Fernandez-Pernas P, Allram M, Charman M, Magalhaes AP, Piedavent-Salomon M, Sommer G, Sung YC, Meyer K, Grams N, Halko E, Dongre S, Meierhofer D, Malszycki M, Ilik IA, Aktas T, Kraushar ML, Vastenhouw N, Weitzman MD, Grebien F, Niskanen H, Hnisz D. Nature. 2025 Jun 4. doi: 10.1038/s41586-025-09141-5. PubMed 40468084.
Backbone
  Vector backbone: pRK5
  Vector type: Mammalian Expression
Growth in bacteria
  Bacterial resistance: Ampicillin, 100 μg/mL
  Growth temperature: 37°C
  Growth strain: DH5alpha
  Copy number: High Copy
Gene/Insert
  Gene/Insert name: HMGB1-Mut-deltaKS 3F
  Species: H. sapiens (human)
  Entrez Gene: HMGB1 (a.k.a. HMG-1, HMG1, HMG3, SBP-1)
  Tag / fusion protein: msfGFP (N terminal on insert)
  Cloning method: Gibson Cloning
Terms and licenses: Academic/Nonprofit Terms; Industry Terms: Not Available to Industry
How to cite: pRK5_msfGFP-HMGB1-Mut-deltaKS 3F was a gift from Denes Hnisz (Addgene plasmid # 237625 ; http://n2t.net/addgene:237625 ; RRID:Addgene_237625)
